>Addgene plasmid #230746 | AiP1967 - pAAV-AiE2548m-SYFP2-WPRE3-BGHpA | addgene full sequence | sequence record 466333 | Addgene NGS Result
TGATTTAACAAAAATTTAACGCGAATTTTAACAAAATATTAACGTTTACAATTTTATGGTGCACTCTCAG
TACAATCTGCTCTGATGCCGCATAGTTAAGCCAGCCCCGACACCCGCCAACACCCGCTGACGCGCCCTGA
CGGGCTTGTCTGCTCCCGGCATCCGCTTACAGACAAGCTGTGACCGTCTCCGGGAGCTGCATGTGTCAGA
GGTTTTCACCGTCATCACCGAAACGCGCGAGACGAAAGGGCCTCGTGATACGCCTATTTTTATAGGTTAA
TGTCATGATAATAATGGTTTCTTAGACGTCAGGTGGCACTTTTCGGGGAAATGTGCGCGGAACCCCTATT
TGTTTATTTTTCTAAATACATTCAAATATGTATCCGCTCATGAGACAATAACCCTGATAAATGCTTCAAT
AATATTGAAAAAGGAAGAGTATGAGTATTCAACATTTCCGTGTCGCCCTTATTCCCTTTTTTGCGGCATT
TTGCCTTCCTGTTTTTGCTCACCCAGAAACGCTGGTGAAAGTAAAAGATGCTGAAGATCAGTTGGGTGCA
CGAGTGGGTTACATCGAACTGGATCTCAACAGCGGTAAGATCCTTGAGAGTTTTCGCCCCGAAGAACGTT
TTCCAATGATGAGCACTTTTAAAGTTCTGCTATGTGGCGCGGTATTATCCCGTATTGACGCCGGGCAAGA
GCAACTCGGTCGCCGCATACACTATTCTCAGAATGACTTGGTTGAGTACTCACCAGTCACAGAAAAGCAT
CTTACGGATGGCATGACAGTAAGAGAATTATGCAGTGCTGCCATAACCATGAGTGATAACACTGCGGCCA
ACTTACTTCTGACAACGATCGGAGGACCGAAGGAGCTAACCGCTTTTTTGCACAACATGGGGGATCATGT
AACTCGCCTTGATCGTTGGGAACCGGAGCTGAATGAAGCCATACCAAACGACGAGCGTGACACCACGATG
CCTGTAGCAATGGCAACAACGTTGCGCAAACTATTAACTGGCGAACTACTTACTCTAGCTTCCCGGCAAC
AATTAATAGACTGGATGGAGGCGGATAAAGTTGCAGGACCACTTCTGCGCTCGGCCCTTCCGGCTGGCTG
GTTTATTGCTGATAAATCTGGAGCCGGTGAGCGTGGGTCTCGCGGTATCATTGCAGCACTGGGGCCAGAT
GGTAAGCCCTCCCGTATCGTAGTTATCTACACGACGGGGAGTCAGGCAACTATGGATGAACGAAATAGAC
AGATCGCTGAGATAGGTGCCTCACTGATTAAGCATTGGTAACTGTCAGACCAAGTTTACTCATATATACT
TTAGATTGATTTAAAACTTCATTTTTAATTTAAAAGGATCTAGGTGAAGATCCTTTTTGATAATCTCATG
ACCAAAATCCCTTAACGTGAGTTTTCGTTCCACTGAGCGTCAGACCCCGTAGAAAAGATCAAAGGATCTT
CTTGAGATCCTTTTTTTCTGCGCGTAATCTGCTGCTTGCAAACAAAAAAACCACCGCTACCAGCGGTGGT
TTGTTTGCCGGATCAAGAGCTACCAACTCTTTTTCCGAAGGTAACTGGCTTCAGCAGAGCGCAGATACCA
AATACTGTTCTTCTAGTGTAGCCGTAGTTAGGCCACCACTTCAAGAACTCTGTAGCACCGCCTACATACC
TCGCTCTGCTAATCCTGTTACCAGTGGCTGCTGCCAGTGGCGATAAGTCGTGTCTTACCGGGTTGGACTC
AAGACGATAGTTACCGGATAAGGCGCAGCGGTCGGGCTGAACGGGGGGTTCGTGCACACAGCCCAGCTTG
GAGCGAACGACCTACACCGAACTGAGATACCTACAGCGTGAGCTATGAGAAAGCGCCACGCTTCCCGAAG
GGAGAAAGGCGGACAGGTATCCGGTAAGCGGCAGGGTCGGAACAGGAGAGCGCACGAGGGAGCTTCCAGG
GGGAAACGCCTGGTATCTTTATAGTCCTGTCGGGTTTCGCCACCTCTGACTTGAGCGTCGATTTTTGTGA
TGCTCGTCAGGGGGGCGGAGCCTATGGAAAAACGCCAGCAACGCGGCCTTTTTACGGTTCCTGGCCTTTT
GCTGGCCTTTTGCTCACATGTCCTGCAGGCAGCTGCGCGCTCGCTCGCTCACTGAGGCCGCCCGGGCGTC
GGGCGACCTTTGGTCGCCCGGCCTCAGTGAGCGAGCGAGCGCGCAGAGAGGGAGTGGCCAACTCCATCAC
TAGGGGTTCCTGCGGCCGCACGCGTTGTAAGAGTAATAATCGGGGTCTATGGAAGCCACTGGGACCTTGC
GGTCCCGCACACCTGCACCGGGAGCGGGAAAAACCTCGCTCGCCTGCCTCCCTCCCAGAGCGCGCAGTTA
TCCCGCGGGCCCCAGATATGCTCCCCAAGTAGAATATTCAGGTCCCTACAGACCCGCACGCAGAGAGCTG
ACAATTCCCGCGACAGGCAACCTAAGCGGTCCCGCTTCATCTCCCTAGCGGGACTCGACGGTCGGGGATA
GAGAGAGGGCTCCGAGGGTGCTCACTCTTGACTGTTCCCTTCTCCCCGCAGAGCGGGCCGCTTAGAATTG
GGGTGTGGGTGGCTCCAGACGCCGCCACTCGAGCGGCAGTGGCTCCAGCCTCCTCCCCCGCGCTACCGGT
CGCCACCATGGTGAGCAAGGGCGAGGAGCTGTTCACCGGGGTGGTGCCCATCCTGGTCGAGCTGGACGGC
GACGTAAACGGCCACAAGTTCAGCGTGTCCGGCGAGGGCGAGGGCGATGCCACCTACGGCAAGCTGACCC
TGAAGCTGATCTGCACCACCGGCAAGCTGCCCGTGCCCTGGCCCACCCTCGTGACCACCCTGGGCTACGG
CGTGCAGTGCTTCGCCCGCTACCCCGACCACATGAAGCAGCACGACTTCTTCAAGTCCGCCATGCCCGAA
GGCTACGTCCAGGAGCGCACCATCTTCTTCAAGGACGACGGCAACTACAAGACCCGCGCCGAGGTGAAGT
TCGAGGGCGACACCCTGGTGAACCGCATCGAGCTGAAGGGCATCGACTTCAAGGAGGACGGCAACATCCT
GGGGCACAAGCTGGAGTACAACTACAACAGCCACAACGTCTATATCACCGCCGACAAGCAGAAGAACGGC
ATCAAGGCCAACTTCAAGATCCGCCACAACATCGAGGACGGCGGCGTGCAGCTCGCCGACCACTACCAGC
AGAACACCCCCATCGGCGACGGCCCCGTGCTGCTGCCCGACAACCACTACCTGAGCTACCAGTCCAAGCT
GAGCAAAGACCCCAACGAGAAGCGCGATCACATGGTCCTGCTGGAGTTCGTGACCGCCGCCGGGATCACT
CTCGGCATGGACGAGCTGTACAAGTAAGTCGACGGCGCGCCGCGGCCGCGAATTCGATATCATAATCAAC
CTCTGGATTACAAAATTTGTGAAAGATTGACTGGTATTCTTAACTATGTTGCTCCTTTTACGCTATGTGG
ATACGCTGCTTTAATGCCTTTGTATCATGCTATTGCTTCCCGTATGGCTTTCATTTTCTCCTCCTTGTAT
AAATCCTGGTTAGTTCTTGCCACGGCGGAACTCATCGCCGCCTGCCTTGCCCGCTGCTGGACAGGGGCTC
GGCTGTTGGGCACTGACAATTCCGTGGCTCGAGAGATCTTCGACTGTGCCTTCTAGTTGCCAGCCATCTG
TTGTTTGCCCCTCCCCCGTGCCTTCCTTGACCCTGGAAGGTGCCACTCCCACTGTCCTTTCCTAATAAAA
TGAGGAAATTGCATCGCATTGTCTGAGTAGGTGTCATTCTATTCTGGGGGGTGGGGTGGGGCAGGACAGC
AAGGGGGAGGATTGGGAAGACAATAGCAGGCATGAGATCTCACGTGCGGACCGAGCGGCCGCAGGAACCC
CTAGTGATGGAGTTGGCCACTCCCTCTCTGCGCGCTCGCTCGCTCACTGAGGCCGGGCGACCAAAGGTCG
CCCGACGCCCGGGCTTTGCCCGGGCGGCCTCAGTGAGCGAGCGAGCGCGCAGCTGCCTGCAGGGGCGCCT
GATGCGGTATTTTCTCCTTACGCATCTGTGCGGTATTTCACACCGCATA
[95 nt withheld, positions 4110-4204]
T
[46 nt withheld, positions 4206-4251]
C
[141 nt withheld, positions 4253-4393]
CCTTTGACGTTGGAGTCCACGTTCTTT
[37 nt withheld, positions 4421-4457]
ACTCTATCTCGGGCTATTCTTTTGATTTATAAGGGATTTTGCCGATTTCGGTCTATTGGTTAAAAAATGA
GC
Features (pLannotate 1.2.2; 14 found; start..end, strand, type, name):
     55..104     -  misc_feature   bom (fragment): basis of mobility region from pBR322
    206..241     -  CDS            rop (fragment): Rop protein, which maintains plasmids at low copy number; rop
    336..440     +  promoter       AmpR promoter: bla
    441..1301    +  CDS            AmpR: β-lactamase; bla; confers resistance to ampicillin, carbenicillin, and related antibiotics
   1472..2060    +  rep_origin     ori: high-copy-number ColE1/pMB1/pBR322/pUC origin of replication
   2133..2160    +  repeat_region  AAV2 ITR (fragment): inverted terminal repeat of adeno-associated virus serotype 2 inverted
   2189..2216    +  repeat_region  AAV2 ITR (fragment): inverted terminal repeat of adeno-associated virus serotype 2 inverted
   2668..3384    +  CDS            SYFP2: SYFP2 is a basic (constitutively fluorescent) yellow fluorescent protein published in 2006, derived from Aequorea victoria. It is reported to be a very rapidly-maturing monomer with moderate acid sensitivity.
   3424..3581    +  misc_feature   WPRE (fragment): woodchuck hepatitis virus posttranscriptional regulatory element
   3587..3667    +  misc_feature   WPRE (fragment): woodchuck hepatitis virus posttranscriptional regulatory element
   3684..3795    +  polyA_signal   bGH poly(A) signal: bovine growth hormone polyadenylation signal
   3913..4053    +  repeat_region  AAV2 ITR: inverted terminal repeat of adeno-associated virus serotype 2 inverted
   4058..4109    -  misc_feature   bom (fragment): basis of mobility region from pBR322
   4128..54      +  rep_origin     f1 ori (across the origin) (sequence partly withheld): f1 bacteriophage origin of replication; arrow indicates direction of (+) strand synthesis
