[The description below was written by a language model from this plasmid's Addgene catalogue record and pLannotate feature annotations shown in this document.]
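Description:
AiP1967 - pAAV-AiE2548m-SYFP2-WPRE3-BGHpA is a 4,529 nt AAV transfer plasmid built on a pAAV2 backbone, designed to package a recombinant AAV genome that reports the activity of a candidate brain cell-type enhancer. It is propagated in E. coli through a high-copy ColE1/pUC-type origin and selected with ampicillin via the bla (AmpR) gene and its own promoter. An f1 phage origin and small remnants of the pBR322 bom and rop regions are also annotated in the backbone. A recombination-deficient growth strain is recorded, consistent with the need to preserve the repeat-rich ITRs.

The payload lies between AAV2 inverted terminal repeats, which provide the cis signals for replication and encapsidation of the vector genome. The downstream ITR is annotated in full, whereas the upstream one is detected only as two short fragments. Between the upstream ITR and the reporter there is an unannotated stretch of several hundred bases. By the construct name this should hold the AiE2548m enhancer, but the feature table does not mark it, and the record does not state whether a minimal promoter accompanies it. The enhancer is intended to drive SYFP2, a rapidly maturing monomeric yellow fluorescent protein derived from Aequorea victoria. Downstream, two adjacent WPRE fragments correspond to the shortened WPRE3 element, which boosts transcript stability and expression while saving packaging space, and they are followed by the bovine growth hormone polyadenylation signal.

According to the record, the enhancer is meant to direct AAV-mediated transgene expression in specific populations of brain cells, though which population is not specified. The plasmid belongs to a collection of enhancer AAVs developed for genetic access to cortical cell types, with fluorescent labelling used to read out enhancer specificity.
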