Addgene plasmid #230746: AiP1967 - pAAV-AiE2548m-SYFP2-WPRE3-BGHpA
Purpose: AiE2548m is an enhancer sequence, designed to drive AAV-mediated transgene expression in specific populations of brain cells
Depositing lab: Allen Institute for Brain Science & Bosiljka Tasic. Depositing organization: Allen Institute. Publication: A suite of enhancer AAVs and transgenic mouse lines for genetic access to cortical cell types. Ben-Simon Y, Hooper M, Narayan S, Daigle TL, Dwivedi D, Way SW, Oster A, Stafford DA, Mich JK, Taormina MJ, Martinez RA, Opitz-Araya X, Roth JR, Alexander JR, Allen S, Amster A, Arbuckle J, Ayala A, Baker PM, Bakken TE, Barcelli T, Barta S, Bendrick J, Bertagnolli D, Bielstein C, Bishwakarma P, Bowlus J, Boyer G, Brouner K, Casian B, Casper T, Chakka AB, Chakrabarty R, Chance RK, Chavan S, Clark M, Colbert K, Collman F, Daniel S, Departee M, DiValentin P, Donadio N, Dotson N, Egdorf T, Fliss T, Gabitto M, Garcia J, Gary A, Gasperini M, Gloe J, Goldy J, Gore BB, Graybuck L, Greisman N, Haeseleer F, Halterman C, Haradon Z, Hastings SD, Helback O, Ho W, Hockemeyer D, Huang C, Huff S, Hunker A, Johansen N, Jones D, Juneau Z, Kalmbach B, Kannan M, Khem S, Kussick E, Kutsal R, Larsen R, Lee C, Lee AY, Leibly M, Lenz GH, Li S, Liang E, Lusk N, Madigan Z, Malloy J, Malone J, McCue R, Melchor J, Mollenkopf T, Moosman S, Morin E, Newman D, Ng L, Ngo K, Omstead V, Otto S, Oyama A, Pena N, Pham T, Phillips E, Pom CA, Potekhina L, Ransford S, Ray PL, Rette D, Reynoldson C, Rimorin C, Rocha D, Ruiz A, Sanchez REA, Sawyer L, Sedeno-Cortes A, Sevigny JP, Shapovalova N, Shepard N, Shulga L, Sigler AR, Siverts L, Soliman S, Somasundaram S, Staats B, Stewart K, Szelenyi E, Tieu M, Trader C, Tran A, van Velthoven CTJ, Walker M, Wang Y, Weed N, Wirthlin M, Wood T, Wynalda B, Yao Z, Zhou T, Ariza J, Dee N, Reding M, Ronellenfitch K, Mufti S, Sunkin SM, Smith KA, Esposito L, Waters J, Thyagarajan B, Yao S, Lein ES, Zeng H, Levi BP, Ngai J, Ting JT, Tasic B. Cell. 2025 May 16:S0092-8674(25)00513-6. doi: 10.1016/j.cell.2025.05.002. PubMed 40403729.
Backbone
  Vector backbone: pAAV2
  Vector type: AAV
Growth in bacteria
  Bacterial resistance: Ampicillin, 100 μg/mL
  Growth temperature: 37°C
  Growth strain: NEB Stable
  Copy number: High Copy
Gene/Insert
  Gene/Insert name: SYFP2
  Species: Synthetic
  Cloning method: Gibson Cloning
Terms and licenses: Academic/Nonprofit Terms; Industry Terms: Not Available to Industry
How to cite: AiP1967 - pAAV-AiE2548m-SYFP2-WPRE3-BGHpA was a gift from Allen Institute for Brain Science & Bosiljka Tasic (Addgene plasmid # 230746 ; http://n2t.net/addgene:230746 ; RRID:Addgene_230746)
